>Addgene plasmid #25373 | pBabe-Flag hMcl-1(T163A) | depositor partial sequence | sequence record 11837 | Author sequence
GACCAGGTCCCCTACATCGTGACCTGGGAAGCCTTGGCTTTTGACCCCCCTCCCTGGGTCAAGCCCTTTG
TACACCCTAAGCCTCCGCCTCCTCTTCCTCCATCCGCCCCGTCTCTCCCCCTTGAACCTCCTCGTTCGAC
CCCGCCTCGATCCTCCCTTTATCCAGCCCTCACTCCTTCTCTAGGCGCCGGCCGGATCCCAGTGTGGTGG
TACGTAGGAATTCTAGCGATTACGCCAAGCTCGAAATTAACCCTCACTAAAGGGAACAAAAGCTGGAGCT
CCACCGCGGTGGCGGCCGCCACCATGGATTACAAGGATGACGACGATAAGGCCCGGGCGGATCCACTAGT
CCAGTGTGGTGGAATTGCCCTTATGTTTGGCCTCAAAAGAAACGCGGTAATCGGACTCAACCTCTACTGT
GGGGGGGCCGGCTTGGGGGCCGGCAGCGGCGGCGCCACCCGCCCGGGAGGGCGACTTTTGGCTACGGAGA
AGGAGGCCTCGGCCCGGCGAGAGATAGGGGGAGGGGAGGCCGGCGCGGTGATTGGCGGAAGCGCCGGCGC
AAGCCCCCCGTCCACCCTCACGCCAGACTCCCGGAGGGTCGCGCGGCCGCCGCCCATTGGCGCCGAGGTC
CCCGACGTCACCGCGACCCCCGCGAGGCTGCTTTTCTTCGCGCCCACCCGCCGCGCGGCGCCGCTTGAGG
AGATGGAAGCCCCGGCCGCTGACGCCATCATGTCGCCCGAAGAGGAGCTGGACGGGTACGAGCCGGAGCC
TCTCGGGAAGCGGCCGGCTGTCCTGCCGCTGCTGGAGTTGGTCGGGGAATCTGGTAATAACACCAGTACG
GACGGGTCACTACCCTCGGCGCCGCCGCCAGCAGAGGAGGAGGACGAG
[459 nt withheld, positions 889-1347]
GGCATCAGGAATGTGCTGCTGGCTTTTGCAGGTGTTGCTGGAGTAGGAGCTGGTTTGGCATATCTAATAA
GATTG
