>Addgene plasmid #25373 | pBabe-Flag hMcl-1(T163A) | addgene partial sequence | sequence record 32106 | 25373 with pBABE-5
CTAGCGATTACGCCAAGCTCGAAATTAACCCTCACTAAAGGGAACAAAAGCTGGAGCTCCACCGCGGTGG
CGGCCGCCACCATGGATTACAAGGATGACGACGATAAGGCCCGGGCGGATCCACTAGTCCAGTGTGGTGG
AATTGCCCTTATGTTTGGCCTCAAAAGAAACGCGGTAATCGGACTCAACCTCTACTGTGGGGGGGCCGGC
TTGGGGGCCGGCAGCGGCGGCGCCACCCGCCCGGGAGGGCGACTTTTGGCTACGGAGAAGGAGGCCTCGG
CCCGGCGAGAGATAGGGGGAGGGGAGGCCGGCGCGGTGATTGGCGGAAGCGCCGGCGCAAGCCCCCCGTC
CACCCTCACGCCAGACTCCCGGAGGGTCGCGCGGCCGCCGCCCATTGGCGCCGAGGTCCCCGACGTCACC
GCGACCCCCGCGAGGCTGCTTTTCTTCGCGCCCACCCGCCGCGCGGCGCCGCTTGAGGAGATGGAAGCCC
CGGCCGCTGACGCCATCATGTCGCCCGAAGAGGAGCTGGACGGGTACGAGCCGGAGCCTCTCGGGAAGCG
GCCGGCTGTCCTGCCGCTGCTGGAGTTGGTCGGGGAATCTGGTAATAACACCAGTACGGACGGGTCACTA
CCCTCGGCGCCGCCGCCAGCAGAGGAGGAGGACGAG
[143 nt withheld, positions 667-809]
NCGCAACCACNAGACGGCCTTCCAAGGCATGCTTCGGAAACTGGACATCAAAA
