[The description below was written by a language model from this plasmid's Addgene catalogue record.]
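Description:
pBabe-Flag hMcl-1(T163A) is a retroviral mammalian expression plasmid built on the pBabe IRES puro backbone (about 5.2 kb without insert). It is propagated in E. coli as a high-copy plasmid under ampicillin selection. pBabe vectors are Moloney murine leukemia virus-derived transfer vectors in which the viral long terminal repeats and packaging signal allow the transcript to be packaged into retroviral particles in a suitable packaging cell line and then stably integrated into dividing target cells. No feature table is provided, so these elements and the promoter driving the insert are inferred from the backbone type rather than documented. As the backbone name indicates, an IRES links a puromycin resistance gene to the insert, so that transduced cells can be selected with puromycin, with selection tied to expression of the upstream gene.

The payload is an approximately 1.1 kb human MCL1 cDNA, encoding the anti-apoptotic BCL2-family protein Mcl-1, carrying an N-terminal Flag epitope for detection or immunoprecipitation. Threonine 163 is replaced by alanine, a substitution that prevents phosphorylation at that residue. The insert was cloned with a blunt 5′ junction that was destroyed and a retained SalI site at the 3′ end. The depositor notes two further differences from the NCBI reference, a deletion of E168 and a D173E change. The depositor attributes these to an outdated reference sequence and reports that the construct functions normally. The associated study concerns how Mcl-1 integrates survival and apoptotic signaling pathways, so the construct is suited to stable expression of a phosphorylation-site mutant for comparison with wild-type Mcl-1.
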