Addgene plasmid #25373: pBabe-Flag hMcl-1(T163A)
Depositing lab: Roger Davis. Depositing organization: University of Massachusetts, Worcester. Publication: Mcl-1 integrates the opposing actions of signaling pathways that mediate survival and apoptosis. Morel C, Carlson SM, White FM, Davis RJ. Mol Cell Biol. 2009 Jul . 29(14):3845-52. 10.1128/MCB.00279-09 PubMed 19433446.
Backbone
  Vector backbone: pBabe IRES puro
  Backbone size w/o insert (bp): 5169
  Vector type: Mammalian Expression, Retroviral
Growth in bacteria
  Bacterial resistance: Ampicillin, 100 μg/mL
  Growth temperature: 37°C
  Growth strain: DH5alpha
  Copy number: High Copy
Gene/Insert
  Gene/Insert name: hMCL1(T163A) (alt name: MCL1)
  Species: H. sapiens (human)
  Insert size (bp): 1100
  Mutation: changed threonine 163 to alanine
  GenBank ID: NM_021960
  Entrez Gene: MCL1 (a.k.a. BCL2L3, EAT, MCL1-ES, MCL1L, MCL1S, Mcl-1, TM, bcl2-L-3, mcl1/EAT)
  Tag / fusion protein: Flag (N terminal on insert)
  Cloning method: Restriction Enzyme; 5′ cloning site blunt (destroyed during cloning); 3′ cloning site Sal I (not destroyed)
  Sequencing primers: 5′ pBabe 5'; 3′ pBabe 3'
Terms and licenses: Academic/Nonprofit Terms; Industry Terms: Not Available to Industry
Depositor comments: There are a few mismatches between the sequence provided and the existing NCBI sequence, specifically - E168 deletion and D173E mutation. The construct works fine and the mismatches are probably due to outdated reference sequence in NCBI.
How to cite: pBabe-Flag hMcl-1(T163A) was a gift from Roger Davis (Addgene plasmid # 25373)
